Addgene plasmid #220646: AiP1377 - pAAV-AiE2148m-minBG-SYFP2-WPRE-BGHpA
Purpose: AiE2148m is an enhancer sequence, designed to drive AAV-mediated transgene expression in specific populations of brain cells
Depositing lab: Allen Institute for Brain Science & Bosiljka Tasic. Depositing organization: Allen Institute. Publication: A suite of enhancer AAVs and transgenic mouse lines for genetic access to cortical cell types. Ben-Simon Y, Hooper M, Narayan S, Daigle TL, Dwivedi D, Way SW, Oster A, Stafford DA, Mich JK, Taormina MJ, Martinez RA, Opitz-Araya X, Roth JR, Alexander JR, Allen S, Amster A, Arbuckle J, Ayala A, Baker PM, Bakken TE, Barcelli T, Barta S, Bendrick J, Bertagnolli D, Bielstein C, Bishwakarma P, Bowlus J, Boyer G, Brouner K, Casian B, Casper T, Chakka AB, Chakrabarty R, Chance RK, Chavan S, Clark M, Colbert K, Collman F, Daniel S, Departee M, DiValentin P, Donadio N, Dotson N, Egdorf T, Fliss T, Gabitto M, Garcia J, Gary A, Gasperini M, Gloe J, Goldy J, Gore BB, Graybuck L, Greisman N, Haeseleer F, Halterman C, Haradon Z, Hastings SD, Helback O, Ho W, Hockemeyer D, Huang C, Huff S, Hunker A, Johansen N, Jones D, Juneau Z, Kalmbach B, Kannan M, Khem S, Kussick E, Kutsal R, Larsen R, Lee C, Lee AY, Leibly M, Lenz GH, Li S, Liang E, Lusk N, Madigan Z, Malloy J, Malone J, McCue R, Melchor J, Mollenkopf T, Moosman S, Morin E, Newman D, Ng L, Ngo K, Omstead V, Otto S, Oyama A, Pena N, Pham T, Phillips E, Pom CA, Potekhina L, Ransford S, Ray PL, Rette D, Reynoldson C, Rimorin C, Rocha D, Ruiz A, Sanchez REA, Sawyer L, Sedeno-Cortes A, Sevigny JP, Shapovalova N, Shepard N, Shulga L, Sigler AR, Siverts L, Soliman S, Somasundaram S, Staats B, Stewart K, Szelenyi E, Tieu M, Trader C, Tran A, van Velthoven CTJ, Walker M, Wang Y, Weed N, Wirthlin M, Wood T, Wynalda B, Yao Z, Zhou T, Ariza J, Dee N, Reding M, Ronellenfitch K, Mufti S, Sunkin SM, Smith KA, Esposito L, Waters J, Thyagarajan B, Yao S, Lein ES, Zeng H, Levi BP, Ngai J, Ting JT, Tasic B. Cell. 2025 May 16:S0092-8674(25)00513-6. doi: 10.1016/j.cell.2025.05.002. PubMed 40403729.
Backbone
  Vector backbone: pAAV2
  Vector type: AAV
Growth in bacteria
  Bacterial resistance: Ampicillin, 100 μg/mL
  Growth temperature: 37°C
  Growth strain: NEB Stable
  Copy number: High Copy
Gene/Insert
  Gene/Insert name: SYFP2
  Species: Synthetic
  Promoter: minBG
  Cloning method: Gibson Cloning
Terms and licenses: Academic/Nonprofit Terms; Industry Terms: Not Available to Industry
Depositor comments: 5' Cloning Site: MluI (not destroyed), 3' Cloning Site: SgrAI (not destroyed). Please visit https://doi.org/10.1101/2024.06.10.597244 for bioRxiv preprint.
How to cite: AiP1377 - pAAV-AiE2148m-minBG-SYFP2-WPRE-BGHpA was a gift from Allen Institute for Brain Science & Bosiljka Tasic (Addgene plasmid # 220646 ; http://n2t.net/addgene:220646 ; RRID:Addgene_220646)
