[The description below was written by a language model from this plasmid's Addgene catalogue record and pLannotate feature annotations shown in this document.]
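Description:
AiP1377 - pAAV-AiE2148m-minBG-SYFP2-WPRE-BGHpA is an AAV transfer (cis) plasmid on a pAAV2 backbone, 4,935 nt in the sequenced record, built to package an enhancer-driven fluorescent reporter into recombinant adeno-associated virus. It is propagated in bacteria as a high-copy plasmid through a ColE1/pUC-type origin and selected with ampicillin via the bla gene and its own promoter. The backbone also carries an f1 phage origin and small remnants of the pBR322 bom and rop regions. The record lists a recombination-deficient growth strain, which is a common choice for maintaining the repeat-rich ITRs.

The payload sits between AAV2 inverted terminal repeats, which provide the signals for genome replication and encapsidation. The right ITR is annotated in full, while the left one is detected only as two short fragments. According to the name and catalogue fields, the AiE2148m enhancer lies upstream of a minimal beta-globin promoter (minBG). Neither element is annotated in the feature table, but the unannotated stretch between the left ITR and the reporter is where they would be expected. A minimal promoter has little activity of its own, so transcription depends on the enhancer, which is intended to restrict expression to particular brain cell populations; the record does not say which ones. The expressed gene is SYFP2, a rapidly maturing monomeric yellow fluorescent protein. It is followed by a WPRE, annotated as two fragments that suggest a shortened version, to boost transcript stability and expression, and by a bovine growth hormone polyadenylation signal. The construct belongs to a collection of enhancer AAVs for genetic access to cortical cell types, where the SYFP2 signal marks the cells in which the enhancer is active.
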