Features (pLannotate 1.2.2; 14 found; start..end, strand, type, name):
     12..39      +  repeat_region  AAV2 ITR (fragment): inverted terminal repeat of adeno-associated virus serotype 2 inverted
     68..95      +  repeat_region  AAV2 ITR (fragment): inverted terminal repeat of adeno-associated virus serotype 2 inverted
    953..1669    +  CDS            SYFP2: SYFP2 is a basic (constitutively fluorescent) yellow fluorescent protein published in 2006, derived from Aequorea victoria. It is reported to be a very rapidly-maturing monomer with moderate acid sensitivity.
   1709..1866    +  misc_feature   WPRE (fragment): woodchuck hepatitis virus posttranscriptional regulatory element
   1872..1952    +  misc_feature   WPRE (fragment): woodchuck hepatitis virus posttranscriptional regulatory element
   1969..2080    +  polyA_signal   bGH poly(A) signal: bovine growth hormone polyadenylation signal
   2198..2338    +  repeat_region  AAV2 ITR: inverted terminal repeat of adeno-associated virus serotype 2 inverted
   2343..2394    -  misc_feature   bom (fragment): basis of mobility region from pBR322
   2413..2868    +  rep_origin     f1 ori (sequence partly withheld): f1 bacteriophage origin of replication; arrow indicates direction of (+) strand synthesis
   2869..2918    -  misc_feature   bom (fragment): basis of mobility region from pBR322
   3020..3055    -  CDS            rop (fragment): Rop protein, which maintains plasmids at low copy number; rop
   3150..3254    +  promoter       AmpR promoter: bla
   3255..4115    +  CDS            AmpR: β-lactamase; bla; confers resistance to ampicillin, carbenicillin, and related antibiotics
   4286..4874    +  rep_origin     ori: high-copy-number ColE1/pMB1/pBR322/pUC origin of replication
>Addgene plasmid #220646 | AiP1377 - pAAV-AiE2148m-minBG-SYFP2-WPRE-BGHpA | addgene full sequence | sequence record 462517 | Addgene NGS Result
CCTGCAGGCAGCTGCGCGCTCGCTCGCTCACTGAGGCCGCCCGGGCGTCGGGCGACCTTTGGTCGCCCGG
CCTCAGTGAGCGAGCGAGCGCGCAGAGAGGGAGTGGCCAACTCCATCACTAGGGGTTCCTGCGGCCGCAC
GCGTCACCTAAGACCAGAGCCCCAGGGTCTCCCTAGCCCAACCCAAAAGAGAAAGGATGCAGGAAGGATG
TGGAGAGGGAGGCAGGAATCGGGCCAGAAGCACCCTCAAGTCCTCTCCTCCCCCCTCCTCCCTCACTTCC
ACTTGAGGAGTCCTCTCTTTTCTCTCTCCCTCTCCCCTCCTCCTTCCTTCCCAGTCCTCTCTCCCCTCCC
CCTTCCCTTTTGTCCTCCCCCCTTCAGCMCCCCCTCCAATTTTCTCTCCTACTTCTCTCTCCCCTTCCCC
TCCCCCCTCCCCCCTCCTCCCTGTTCTTTCTCCCTGCCCAGGCCCACTGCCTCCCCTAGCCCCTGCTCCC
AGAAAGCCCTGGAAAGGCAGCTTTCTTTGAGACAGGAAGGTGTCCTCAAGTCTCAGGAAGGAAAAACAGT
CGAGCTGAACCCAAGACCGTCTCCAAGGGGCTGGGGCTGGCTCCGGGCCAGGGCTGACATCACCTGGGAA
CCACTGCCTCTGCAGCTGCAGCCCGCCTCCTGGGGGGATGCTTCTGCTATTTAAAAAATAATAATAATAC
TAAAAAAACTTTTCCAGTCTGGTGTTTTTAAATGTGCTTTATATAGTGGGCCCTGGGGTGTGGGAGATTC
AATCCCCTCCCGTTTGTCCTCACAGCCCGGGTTTCTCACACCGCACTGGGCAGCCTTCCGAATCCACAGC
TACTTCCTGGGAAGAGCTCGGGCTGGGCATAAAAGTCAGGGCAGAGCCATCTATTGCTTACATTTGCTTC
TGGGATCCAGATCTTTCGAAGCTAGCGCTACCGGTCGCCACCATGGTGAGCAAGGGCGAGGAGCTGTTCA
CCGGGGTGGTGCCCATCCTGGTCGAGCTGGACGGCGACGTAAACGGCCACAAGTTCAGCGTGTCCGGCGA
GGGCGAGGGCGATGCCACCTACGGCAAGCTGACCCTGAAGCTGATCTGCACCACCGGCAAGCTGCCCGTG
CCCTGGCCCACCCTCGTGACCACCCTGGGCTACGGCGTGCAGTGCTTCGCCCGCTACCCCGACCACATGA
AGCAGCACGACTTCTTCAAGTCCGCCATGCCCGAAGGCTACGTCCAGGAGCGCACCATCTTCTTCAAGGA
CGACGGCAACTACAAGACCCGCGCCGAGGTGAAGTTCGAGGGCGACACCCTGGTGAACCGCATCGAGCTG
AAGGGCATCGACTTCAAGGAGGACGGCAACATCCTGGGGCACAAGCTGGAGTACAACTACAACAGCCACA
ACGTCTATATCACCGCCGACAAGCAGAAGAACGGCATCAAGGCCAACTTCAAGATCCGCCACAACATCGA
GGACGGCGGCGTGCAGCTCGCCGACCACTACCAGCAGAACACCCCCATCGGCGACGGCCCCGTGCTGCTG
CCCGACAACCACTACCTGAGCTACCAGTCCAAGCTGAGCAAAGACCCCAACGAGAAGCGCGATCACATGG
TCCTGCTGGAGTTCGTGACCGCCGCCGGGATCACTCTCGGCATGGACGAGCTGTACAAGTAAGTCGACGG
CGCGCCGCGGCCGCGAATTCGATATCATAATCAACCTCTGGATTACAAAATTTGTGAAAGATTGACTGGT
ATTCTTAACTATGTTGCTCCTTTTACGCTATGTGGATACGCTGCTTTAATGCCTTTGTATCATGCTATTG
CTTCCCGTATGGCTTTCATTTTCTCCTCCTTGTATAAATCCTGGTTAGTTCTTGCCACGGCGGAACTCAT
CGCCGCCTGCCTTGCCCGCTGCTGGACAGGGGCTCGGCTGTTGGGCACTGACAATTCCGTGGCTCGAGAG
ATCTTCGACTGTGCCTTCTAGTTGCCAGCCATCTGTTGTTTGCCCCTCCCCCGTGCCTTCCTTGACCCTG
GAAGGTGCCACTCCCACTGTCCTTTCCTAATAAAATGAGGAAATTGCATCGCATTGTCTGAGTAGGTGTC
ATTCTATTCTGGGGGGTGGGGTGGGGCAGGACAGCAAGGGGGAGGATTGGGAAGACAATAGCAGGCATGA
GATCTCACGTGCGGACCGAGCGGCCGCAGGAACCCCTAGTGATGGAGTTGGCCACTCCCTCTCTGCGCGC
TCGCTCGCTCACTGAGGCCGGGCGACCAAAGGTCGCCCGACGCCCGGGCTTTGCCCGGGCGGCCTCAGTG
AGCGAGCGAGCGCGCAGCTGCCTGCAGGGGCGCCTGATGCGGTATTTTCTCCTTACGCATCTGTGCGGTA
TTTCACACCGCATA
[95 nt withheld, positions 2395-2489]
T
[46 nt withheld, positions 2491-2536]
C
[141 nt withheld, positions 2538-2678]
CCTTTGACGTTGGAGTCCACGTTCTTT
[37 nt withheld, positions 2706-2742]
ACTCTATCTCGGGCTATTCTTTTGATTTATAAGGGATTTTGCCGATTTCGGTCTATTGGTTAAAAAATGA
GCTGATTTAACAAAAATTTAACGCGAATTTTAACAAAATATTAACGTTTACAATTTTATGGTGCACTCTC
AGTACAATCTGCTCTGATGCCGCATAGTTAAGCCAGCCCCGACACCCGCCAACACCCGCTGACGCGCCCT
GACGGGCTTGTCTGCTCCCGGCATCCGCTTACAGACAAGCTGTGACCGTCTCCGGGAGCTGCATGTGTCA
GAGGTTTTCACCGTCATCACCGAAACGCGCGAGACGAAAGGGCCTCGTGATACGCCTATTTTTATAGGTT
AATGTCATGATAATAATGGTTTCTTAGACGTCAGGTGGCACTTTTCGGGGAAATGTGCGCGGAACCCCTA
TTTGTTTATTTTTCTAAATACATTCAAATATGTATCCGCTCATGAGACAATAACCCTGATAAATGCTTCA
ATAATATTGAAAAAGGAAGAGTATGAGTATTCAACATTTCCGTGTCGCCCTTATTCCCTTTTTTGCGGCA
TTTTGCCTTCCTGTTTTTGCTCACCCAGAAACGCTGGTGAAAGTAAAAGATGCTGAAGATCAGTTGGGTG
CACGAGTGGGTTACATCGAACTGGATCTCAACAGCGGTAAGATCCTTGAGAGTTTTCGCCCCGAAGAACG
TTTTCCAATGATGAGCACTTTTAAAGTTCTGCTATGTGGCGCGGTATTATCCCGTATTGACGCCGGGCAA
GAGCAACTCGGTCGCCGCATACACTATTCTCAGAATGACTTGGTTGAGTACTCACCAGTCACAGAAAAGC
ATCTTACGGATGGCATGACAGTAAGAGAATTATGCAGTGCTGCCATAACCATGAGTGATAACACTGCGGC
CAACTTACTTCTGACAACGATCGGAGGACCGAAGGAGCTAACCGCTTTTTTGCACAACATGGGGGATCAT
GTAACTCGCCTTGATCGTTGGGAACCGGAGCTGAATGAAGCCATACCAAACGACGAGCGTGACACCACGA
TGCCTGTAGCAATGGCAACAACGTTGCGCAAACTATTAACTGGCGAACTACTTACTCTAGCTTCCCGGCA
ACAATTAATAGACTGGATGGAGGCGGATAAAGTTGCAGGACCACTTCTGCGCTCGGCCCTTCCGGCTGGC
TGGTTTATTGCTGATAAATCTGGAGCCGGTGAGCGTGGGTCTCGCGGTATCATTGCAGCACTGGGGCCAG
ATGGTAAGCCCTCCCGTATCGTAGTTATCTACACGACGGGGAGTCAGGCAACTATGGATGAACGAAATAG
ACAGATCGCTGAGATAGGTGCCTCACTGATTAAGCATTGGTAACTGTCAGACCAAGTTTACTCATATATA
CTTTAGATTGATTTAAAACTTCATTTTTAATTTAAAAGGATCTAGGTGAAGATCCTTTTTGATAATCTCA
TGACCAAAATCCCTTAACGTGAGTTTTCGTTCCACTGAGCGTCAGACCCCGTAGAAAAGATCAAAGGATC
TTCTTGAGATCCTTTTTTTCTGCGCGTAATCTGCTGCTTGCAAACAAAAAAACCACCGCTACCAGCGGTG
GTTTGTTTGCCGGATCAAGAGCTACCAACTCTTTTTCCGAAGGTAACTGGCTTCAGCAGAGCGCAGATAC
CAAATACTGTTCTTCTAGTGTAGCCGTAGTTAGGCCACCACTTCAAGAACTCTGTAGCACCGCCTACATA
CCTCGCTCTGCTAATCCTGTTACCAGTGGCTGCTGCCAGTGGCGATAAGTCGTGTCTTACCGGGTTGGAC
TCAAGACGATAGTTACCGGATAAGGCGCAGCGGTCGGGCTGAACGGGGGGTTCGTGCACACAGCCCAGCT
TGGAGCGAACGACCTACACCGAACTGAGATACCTACAGCGTGAGCTATGAGAAAGCGCCACGCTTCCCGA
AGGGAGAAAGGCGGACAGGTATCCGGTAAGCGGCAGGGTCGGAACAGGAGAGCGCACGAGGGAGCTTCCA
GGGGGAAACGCCTGGTATCTTTATAGTCCTGTCGGGTTTCGCCACCTCTGACTTGAGCGTCGATTTTTGT
GATGCTCGTCAGGGGGGCGGAGCCTATGGAAAAACGCCAGCAACGCGGCCTTTTTACGGTTCCTGGCCTT
TTGCTGGCCTTTTGCTCACATGT
